Addgene plasmid #76450: RYK gRNA (BRDN0001149332)
Purpose: 3rd generation lentiviral gRNA plasmid targeting human RYK
Depositing lab: John Doench & David Root. Depositing organization: Broad Institute. Publication: Optimized sgRNA design to maximize activity and minimize off-target effects of CRISPR-Cas9. Doench JG, Fusi N, Sullender M, Hegde M, Vaimberg EW, Donovan KF, Smith I, Tothova Z, Wilen C, Orchard R, Virgin HW, Listgarten J, Root DE. Nat Biotechnol. 2016 Jan 18. doi: 10.1038/nbt.3437. PubMed 26780180.
Backbone
  Vector backbone: lentiGuide-Puro
  Backbone manufacturer: Zhang Lab (Addgene plasmid # 52963)
  Vector type: Mammalian Expression, Lentiviral, CRISPR
  Selectable markers: Puromycin
Growth in bacteria
  Bacterial resistance: Ampicillin, 100 μg/mL
  Growth temperature: 37°C
  Growth strain: DH5alpha
  Copy number: High Copy
Gene/Insert
  Gene/Insert name: RYK (alt names: RYK; NM_001005861.2)
  gRNA/shRNA sequence: TGAACAGAAATGTTGACCTG
  Species: H. sapiens (human)
  Entrez Gene: RYK (a.k.a. D3S3195, JTK5, JTK5A, RYK1)
  Promoter: hU6
  Cloning method: Unknown
  Sequencing primers: 5′ U6-F; 3′ pS2-R
Terms and licenses: Academic/Nonprofit Terms; Industry Terms: Not Available to Industry
Depositor comments: The gRNA was designed to target the following Genbank reference sequence(s): NM_001005861.2,NM_002958.3. Note that this plasmid does NOT contain Cas9. It should be used in conjunction with lentiCas9-Blast (Addgene #52962) or otherwise with cell lines already expressing Cas9. Browse the full kinome gRNA library at http://www.addgene.org/pooled-library/broadgpp-human-kinome/ or visit http://www.broadinstitute.org/rnai/public/ for detailed protocols and information.
How to cite: RYK gRNA (BRDN0001149332) was a gift from John Doench & David Root (Addgene plasmid # 76450 ; http://n2t.net/addgene:76450 ; RRID:Addgene_76450)
