[The description below was written by a language model from this plasmid's Addgene catalogue record and pLannotate feature annotations shown in this document.]
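Description:
RYK gRNA (BRDN0001149332) is a third-generation lentiviral CRISPR guide plasmid built on the lentiGuide-Puro backbone and designed to target the human RYK gene, which encodes a receptor-like tyrosine kinase. It belongs to a human kinome gRNA collection. In bacteria it is maintained at high copy through a ColE1/pUC-type origin and selected with ampicillin via the β-lactamase gene. The backbone also carries an f1 origin, an SV40 origin and remnants of lac and T7/T3 promoter elements, which play no role in the payload.

The lentiviral transfer cassette begins with an RSV promoter fused to a truncated HIV-1 5' LTR, so genomic RNA can be produced in packaging cells without Tat. This is followed by the Ψ packaging signal with a partial gag sequence, the Rev response element for Rev-dependent nuclear export, and a cPPT/CTS element that aids nuclear import of the reverse-transcribed genome. It ends in a self-inactivating ΔU3 3' LTR with a downstream SV40 polyadenylation signal.

Within this frame, a human U6 RNA polymerase III promoter drives the RYK-specific spacer joined to the Streptococcus pyogenes Cas9 guide RNA scaffold. A separate EF-1α promoter with its intron A expresses puromycin N-acetyltransferase, stabilised by a WPRE, so transduced mammalian cells can be selected with puromycin.

The plasmid does not encode Cas9. It is meant for cells that already express Cas9 or for use alongside a separate Cas9 lentivirus, typically for knockout of RYK.
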