Features (pLannotate 1.2.2; 29 found; start..end, strand, type, name):
     14..80      +  CDS            small t antigen (fragment): SV40 (simian virus 40) small t antigen
    106..317     +  promoter       EF-1α core promoter: core promoter for human elongation factor EF-1α
    318..1256    +  intron         EF-1α intron A: intron upstream of the start codon of human EF-1α
   1278..1877    +  CDS            PuroR (fragment): puromycin N-acetyltransferase; pac from Streptomyces; confers resistance to puromycin
   1893..2481    +  misc_feature   WPRE: woodchuck hepatitis virus posttranscriptional regulatory element
   2532..2551    +  misc_feature   cPPT/CTS (fragment): central polypurine tract and central termination sequence of HIV-1
   2553..2786    +  LTR            3' LTR (ΔU3): self-inactivating 3' long terminal repeat (LTR) from HIV-1
   2864..2985    +  polyA_signal   SV40 poly(A) signal: SV40 polyadenylation signal
   3025..3160    +  rep_origin     SV40 ori: SV40 origin of replication
   3181..3199    -  promoter       T7 promoter: promoter for bacteriophage T7 RNA polymerase
   3207..3362    +  CDS            lacZα (fragment): LacZα fragment of β-galactosidase; lacZ fragment
   3367..3795    +  rep_origin     f1 ori (sequence partly withheld): f1 bacteriophage origin of replication; arrow indicates direction of (+) strand synthesis
   3848..3952    +  promoter       AmpR promoter: bla
   3953..4813    +  CDS            AmpR: β-lactamase; bla; confers resistance to ampicillin, carbenicillin, and related antibiotics
   4984..5572    +  rep_origin     ori: high-copy-number ColE1/pMB1/pBR322/pUC origin of replication
   5755..5847    +  CDS            lacI (fragment): lac repressor; lacI; The lac repressor binds to the lac operator to inhibit transcription in E. coli. This inhibition can be relieved by adding lactose or isopropyl-β-D-thiogalactopyranoside (IPTG).
   5860..5881    +  protein_bind   CAP binding site: CAP binding activates transcription in the presence of cAMP. E. coli catabolite activator protein
   5896..5926    +  promoter       lac promoter: promoter for the E. coli lac operon
   5934..5950    +  protein_bind   lac operator: The lac repressor binds to the lac operator to inhibit transcription in E. coli. This inhibition can be relieved by adding lactose or isopropyl-β-D-thiogalactopyranoside (IPTG). lac repressor encoded by lacI
   5995..6013    +  promoter       T3 promoter: promoter for bacteriophage T3 RNA polymerase
   6041..6267    +  promoter       RSV promoter: Rous sarcoma virus enhancer/promoter
   6268..6448    +  LTR            5' LTR (truncated): truncated 5' long terminal repeat (LTR) from HIV-1
   6495..6620    +  misc_feature   HIV-1 Ψ: packaging signal of human immunodeficiency virus type 1
   6604..6967    +  CDS            HIV-1 gag (fragment): gag protein from human immunodeficiency virus 1; gag
   7113..7346    +  misc_feature   RRE: The Rev response element (RRE) of HIV-1 allows for Rev-dependent mRNA export from the nucleus to the cytoplasm.
   7723..7749    +  CDS            Rev (fragment): human immunodeficiency virus 1 (HIV-1) Rev protein; rev; enhances nuclear export of unspliced and incompletely spliced viral mRNAs
   7753..7993    +  promoter       U6 promoter: RNA polymerase III promoter for human U6 snRNA
   8023..8098    +  misc_RNA       gRNA scaffold: guide RNA scaffold for the Streptococcus pyogenes CRISPR/Cas9 system
   8154..8271    +  misc_feature   cPPT/CTS: central polypurine tract and central termination sequence of HIV-1
>Addgene plasmid #76450 | RYK gRNA (BRDN0001149332) | addgene full sequence | sequence record 185862 | Addgene Assembled Sequence
CCCGGGTGCAAAGATGGATAAAGTTTTAAACAGAGAGGAATCTTTGCAGCTAATGGACCTTCTAGGTCTT
GAAAGGAGTGGGAATTGGCTCCGGTGCCCGTCAGTGGGCAGAGCGCACATCGCCCACAGTCCCCGAGAAG
TTGGGGGGAGGGGTCGGCAATTGATCCGGTGCCTAGAGAAGGTGGCGCGGGGTAAACTGGGAAAGTGATG
TCGTGTACTGGCTCCGCCTTTTTCCCGAGGGTGGGGGAGAACCGTATATAAGTGCAGTAGTCGCCGTGAA
CGTTCTTTTTCGCAACGGGTTTGCCGCCAGAACACAGGTAAGTGCCGTGTGTGGTTCCCGCGGGCCTGGC
CTCTTTACGGGTTATGGCCCTTGCGTGCCTTGAATTACTTCCACCTGGCTGCAGTACGTGATTCTTGATC
CCGAGCTTCGGGTTGGAAGTGGGTGGGAGAGTTCGAGGCCTTGCGCTTAAGGAGCCCCTTCGCCTCGTGC
TTGAGTTGAGGCCTGGCCTGGGCGCTGGGGCCGCCGCGTGCGAATCTGGTGGCACCTTCGCGCCTGTCTC
GCTGCTTTCGATAAGTCTCTAGCCATTTAAAATTTTTGATGACCTGCTGCGACGCTTTTTTTCTGGCAAG
ATAGTCTTGTAAATGCGGGCCAAGATCTGCACACTGGTATTTCGGTTTTTGGGGCCGCGGGCGGCGACGG
GGCCCGTGCGTCCCAGCGCACATGTTCGGCGAGGCGGGGCCTGCGAGCGCGGCCACCGAGAATCGGACGG
GGGTAGTCTCAAGCTGGCCGGCCTGCTCTGGTGCCTGGCCTCGCGCCGCCGTGTATCGCCCCGCCCTGGG
CGGCAAGGCTGGCCCGGTCGGCACCAGTTGCGTGAGCGGAAAGATGGCCGCTTCCCGGCCCTGCTGCAGG
GAGCTCAAAATGGAGGACGCGGCGCTCGGGAGAGCGGGCGGGTGAGTCACCCACACAAAGGAAAAGGGCC
TTTCCGTCCTCAGCCGTCGCTTCATGTGACTCCACGGAGTACCGGGCGCCGTCCAGGCACCTCGATTAGT
TCTCGAGCTTTTGGAGTACGTCGTCTTTAGGTTGGGGGGAGGGGTTTTATGCGATGGAGTTTCCCCACAC
TGAGTGGGTGGAGACTGAAGTTAGGCCAGCTTGGCACTTGATGTAATTCTCCTTGGAATTTGCCCTTTTT
GAGTTTGGATCTTGGTTCATTCTCAAGCCTCAGACAGTGGTTCAAAGTTTTTTTCTTCCATTTCAGGTGT
CGTGACGTACGGCCACCATGACCGAGTACAAGCCCACGGTGCGCCTCGCCACCCGCGACGACGTCCCCAG
GGCCGTACGCACCCTCGCCGCCGCGTTCGCCGACTACCCCGCCACGCGCCACACCGTCGATCCGGACCGC
CACATCGAGCGGGTCACCGAGCTGCAAGAACTCTTCCTCACGCGCGTCGGGCTCGACATCGGCAAGGTGT
GGGTCGCGGACGACGGCGCCGCCGTGGCGGTCTGGACCACGCCGGAGAGCGTCGAAGCGGGGGCGGTGTT
CGCCGAGATCGGCCCGCGCATGGCCGAGTTGAGCGGTTCCCGGCTGGCCGCGCAGCAACAGATGGAAGGC
CTCCTGGCGCCGCACCGGCCCAAGGAGCCCGCGTGGTTCCTGGCCACCGTCGGAGTCTCGCCCGACCACC
AGGGCAAGGGTCTGGGCAGCGCCGTCGTGCTCCCCGGAGTGGAGGCGGCCGAGCGCGCCGGGGTGCCCGC
CTTCCTGGAGACCTCCGCGCCCCGCAACCTCCCCTTCTACGAGCGGCTCGGCTTCACCGTCACCGCCGAC
GTCGAGGTGCCCGAAGGACCGCGCACCTGGTGCATGACCCGCAAGCCCGGTGCCTGAACGCGTTAAGTCG
ACAATCAACCTCTGGATTACAAAATTTGTGAAAGATTGACTGGTATTCTTAACTATGTTGCTCCTTTTAC
GCTATGTGGATACGCTGCTTTAATGCCTTTGTATCATGCTATTGCTTCCCGTATGGCTTTCATTTTCTCC
TCCTTGTATAAATCCTGGTTGCTGTCTCTTTATGAGGAGTTGTGGCCCGTTGTCAGGCAACGTGGCGTGG
TGTGCACTGTGTTTGCTGACGCAACCCCCACTGGTTGGGGCATTGCCACCACCTGTCAGCTCCTTTCCGG
GACTTTCGCTTTCCCCCTCCCTATTGCCACGGCGGAACTCATCGCCGCCTGCCTTGCCCGCTGCTGGACA
GGGGCTCGGCTGTTGGGCACTGACAATTCCGTGGTGTTGTCGGGGAAATCATCGTCCTTTCCTTGGCTGC
TCGCCTGTGTTGCCACCTGGATTCTGCGCGGGACGTCCTTCTGCTACGTCCCTTCGGCCCTCAATCCAGC
GGACCTTCCTTCCCGCGGCCTGCTGCCGGCTCTGCGGCCTCTTCCGCGTCTTCGCCTTCGCCCTCAGACG
AGTCGGATCTCCCTTTGGGCCGCCTCCCCGCGTCGACTTTAAGACCAATGACTTACAAGGCAGCTGTAGA
TCTTAGCCACTTTTTAAAAGAAAAGGGGGGACTGGAAGGGCTAATTCACTCCCAACGAAGACAAGATCTG
CTTTTTGCTTGTACTGGGTCTCTCTGGTTAGACCAGATCTGAGCCTGGGAGCTCTCTGGCTAACTAGGGA
ACCCACTGCTTAAGCCTCAATAAAGCTTGCCTTGAGTGCTTCAAGTAGTGTGTGCCCGTCTGTTGTGTGA
CTCTGGTAACTAGAGATCCCTCAGACCCTTTTAGTCAGTGTGGAAAATCTCTAGCAGTACGTATAGTAGT
TCATGTCATCTTATTATTCAGTATTTATAACTTGCAAAGAAATGAATATCAGAGAGTGAGAGGAACTTGT
TTATTGCAGCTTATAATGGTTACAAATAAAGCAATAGCATCACAAATTTCACAAATAAAGCATTTTTTTC
ACTGCATTCTAGTTGTGGTTTGTCCAAACTCATCAATGTATCTTATCATGTCTGGCTCTAGCTATCCCGC
CCCTAACTCCGCCCATCCCGCCCCTAACTCCGCCCAGTTCCGCCCATTCTCCGCCCCATGGCTGACTAAT
TTTTTTTATTTATGCAGAGGCCGAGGCCGCCTCGGCCTCTGAGCTATTCCAGAAGTAGTGAGGAGGCTTT
TTTGGAGGCCTAGGGACGTACCCAATTCGCCCTATAGTGAGTCGTATTACGCGCGCTCACTGGCCGTCGT
TTTACAACGTCGTGACTGGGAAAACCCTGGCGTTACCCAACTTAATCGCCTTGCAGCACATCCCCCTTTC
GCCAGCTGGCGTAATAGCGAAGAGGCCCGCACCGATCGCCCTTCCCAACAGTTGCGCAGCCTGAATGGCG
AATGGG
[124 nt withheld, positions 3367-3490]
C
[91 nt withheld, positions 3492-3582]
A
[49 nt withheld, positions 3584-3632]
CCTTTGACGTTGGAGTCCACGTTCTTT
[37 nt withheld, positions 3660-3696]
ACCCTATCTCGGTCTATTCTTTTGATTTATAAGGGATTTTGCCGATTTCGGCCTATTGGTTAAAAAATGA
GCTGATTTAACAAAAATTTAACGCGAATTTTAACAAAATATTAACGCTTACAATTTAGGTGGCACTTTTC
GGGGAAATGTGCGCGGAACCCCTATTTGTTTATTTTTCTAAATACATTCAAATATGTATCCGCTCATGAG
ACAATAACCCTGATAAATGCTTCAATAATATTGAAAAAGGAAGAGTATGAGTATTCAACATTTCCGTGTC
GCCCTTATTCCCTTTTTTGCGGCATTTTGCCTTCCTGTTTTTGCTCACCCAGAAACGCTGGTGAAAGTAA
AAGATGCTGAAGATCAGTTGGGTGCACGAGTGGGTTACATCGAACTGGATCTCAACAGCGGTAAGATCCT
TGAGAGTTTTCGCCCCGAAGAACGTTTTCCAATGATGAGCACTTTTAAAGTTCTGCTATGTGGCGCGGTA
TTATCCCGTATTGACGCCGGGCAAGAGCAACTCGGTCGCCGCATACACTATTCTCAGAATGACTTGGTTG
AGTACTCACCAGTCACAGAAAAGCATCTTACGGATGGCATGACAGTAAGAGAATTATGCAGTGCTGCCAT
AACCATGAGTGATAACACTGCGGCCAACTTACTTCTGACAACGATCGGAGGACCGAAGGAGCTAACCGCT
TTTTTGCACAACATGGGGGATCATGTAACTCGCCTTGATCGTTGGGAACCGGAGCTGAATGAAGCCATAC
CAAACGACGAGCGTGACACCACGATGCCTGTAGCAATGGCAACAACGTTGCGCAAACTATTAACTGGCGA
ACTACTTACTCTAGCTTCCCGGCAACAATTAATAGACTGGATGGAGGCGGATAAAGTTGCAGGACCACTT
CTGCGCTCGGCCCTTCCGGCTGGCTGGTTTATTGCTGATAAATCTGGAGCCGGTGAGCGTGGGTCTCGCG
GTATCATTGCAGCACTGGGGCCAGATGGTAAGCCCTCCCGTATCGTAGTTATCTACACGACGGGGAGTCA
GGCAACTATGGATGAACGAAATAGACAGATCGCTGAGATAGGTGCCTCACTGATTAAGCATTGGTAACTG
TCAGACCAAGTTTACTCATATATACTTTAGATTGATTTAAAACTTCATTTTTAATTTAAAAGGATCTAGG
TGAAGATCCTTTTTGATAATCTCATGACCAAAATCCCTTAACGTGAGTTTTCGTTCCACTGAGCGTCAGA
CCCCGTAGAAAAGATCAAAGGATCTTCTTGAGATCCTTTTTTTCTGCGCGTAATCTGCTGCTTGCAAACA
AAAAAACCACCGCTACCAGCGGTGGTTTGTTTGCCGGATCAAGAGCTACCAACTCTTTTTCCGAAGGTAA
CTGGCTTCAGCAGAGCGCAGATACCAAATACTGTTCTTCTAGTGTAGCCGTAGTTAGGCCACCACTTCAA
GAACTCTGTAGCACCGCCTACATACCTCGCTCTGCTAATCCTGTTACCAGTGGCTGCTGCCAGTGGCGAT
AAGTCGTGTCTTACCGGGTTGGACTCAAGACGATAGTTACCGGATAAGGCGCAGCGGTCGGGCTGAACGG
GGGGTTCGTGCACACAGCCCAGCTTGGAGCGAACGACCTACACCGAACTGAGATACCTACAGCGTGAGCT
ATGAGAAAGCGCCACGCTTCCCGAAGGGAGAAAGGCGGACAGGTATCCGGTAAGCGGCAGGGTCGGAACA
GGAGAGCGCACGAGGGAGCTTCCAGGGGGAAACGCCTGGTATCTTTATAGTCCTGTCGGGTTTCGCCACC
TCTGACTTGAGCGTCGATTTTTGTGATGCTCGTCAGGGGGGCGGAGCCTATGGAAAAACGCCAGCAACGC
GGCCTTTTTACGGTTCCTGGCCTTTTGCTGGCCTTTTGCTCACATGTTCTTTCCTGCGTTATCCCCTGAT
TCTGTGGATAACCGTATTACCGCCTTTGAGTGAGCTGATACCGCTCGCCGCAGCCGAACGACCGAGCGCA
GCGAGTCAGTGAGCGAGGAAGCGGAAGAGCGCCCAATACGCAAACCGCCTCTCCCCGCGCGTTGGCCGAT
TCATTAATGCAGCTGGCACGACAGGTTTCCCGACTGGAAAGCGGGCAGTGAGCGCAACGCAATTAATGTG
AGTTAGCTCACTCATTAGGCACCCCAGGCTTTACACTTTATGCTTCCGGCTCGTATGTTGTGTGGAATTG
TGAGCGGATAACAATTTCACACAGGAAACAGCTATGACCATGATTACGCCAAGCGCGCAATTAACCCTCA
CTAAAGGGAACAAAAGCTGGAGCTGCAAGCTTAATGTAGTCTTATGCAATACTCTTGTAGTCTTGCAACA
TGGTAACGATGAGTTAGCAACATGCCTTACAAGGAGAGAAAAAGCACCGTGCATGCCGATTGGTGGAAGT
AAGGTGGTACGATCGTGCCTTATTAGGAAGGCAACAGACGGGTCTGACATGGATTGGACGAACCACTGAA
TTGCCGCATTGCAGAGATATTGTATTTAAGTGCCTAGCTCGATACATAAACGGGTCTCTCTGGTTAGACC
AGATCTGAGCCTGGGAGCTCTCTGGCTAACTAGGGAACCCACTGCTTAAGCCTCAATAAAGCTTGCCTTG
AGTGCTTCAAGTAGTGTGTGCCCGTCTGTTGTGTGACTCTGGTAACTAGAGATCCCTCAGACCCTTTTAG
TCAGTGTGGAAAATCTCTAGCAGTGGCGCCCGAACAGGGACTTGAAAGCGAAAGGGAAACCAGAGGAGCT
CTCTCGACGCAGGACTCGGCTTGCTGAAGCGCGCACGGCAAGAGGCGAGGGGCGGCGACTGGTGAGTACG
CCAAAAATTTTGACTAGCGGAGGCTAGAAGGAGAGAGATGGGTGCGAGAGCGTCAGTATTAAGCGGGGGA
GAATTAGATCGCGATGGGAAAAAATTCGGTTAAGGCCAGGGGGAAAGAAAAAATATAAATTAAAACATAT
AGTATGGGCAAGCAGGGAGCTAGAACGATTCGCAGTTAATCCTGGCCTGTTAGAAACATCAGAAGGCTGT
AGACAAATACTGGGACAGCTACAACCATCCCTTCAGACAGGATCAGAAGAACTTAGATCATTATATAATA
CAGTAGCAACCCTCTATTGTGTGCATCAAAGGATAGAGATAAAAGACACCAAGGAAGCTTTAGACAAGAT
AGAGGAAGAGCAAAACAAAAGTAAGACCACCGCACAGCAAGCGGCCGCTGATCTTCAGACCTGGAGGAGG
AGATATGAGGGACAATTGGAGAAGTGAATTATATAAATATAAAGTAGTAAAAATTGAACCATTAGGAGTA
GCACCCACCAAGGCAAAGAGAAGAGTGGTGCAGAGAGAAAAAAGAGCAGTGGGAATAGGAGCTTTGTTCC
TTGGGTTCTTGGGAGCAGCAGGAAGCACTATGGGCGCAGCGTCAATGACGCTGACGGTACAGGCCAGACA
ATTATTGTCTGGTATAGTGCAGCAGCAGAACAATTTGCTGAGGGCTATTGAGGCGCAACAGCATCTGTTG
CAACTCACAGTCTGGGGCATCAAGCAGCTCCAGGCAAGAATCCTGGCTGTGGAAAGATACCTAAAGGATC
AACAGCTCCTGGGGATTTGGGGTTGCTCTGGAAAACTCATTTGCACCACTGCTGTGCCTTGGAATGCTAG
TTGGAGTAATAAATCTCTGGAACAGATTTGGAATCACACGACCTGGATGGAGTGGGACAGAGAAATTAAC
AATTACACAAGCTTAATACACTCCTTAATTGAAGAATCGCAAAACCAGCAAGAAAAGAATGAACAAGAAT
TATTGGAATTAGATAAATGGGCAAGTTTGTGGAATTGGTTTAACATAACAAATTGGCTGTGGTATATAAA
ATTATTCATAATGATAGTAGGAGGCTTGGTAGGTTTAAGAATAGTTTTTGCTGTACTTTCTATAGTGAAT
AGAGTTAGGCAGGGATATTCACCATTATCGTTTCAGACCCACCTCCCAACCCCGAGGGGACCCAGAGAGG
GCCTATTTCCCATGATTCCTTCATATTTGCATATACGATACAAGGCTGTTAGAGAGATAATTAGAATTAA
TTTGACTGTAAACACAAAGATATTAGTACAAAATACGTGACGTAGAAAGTAATAATTTCTTGGGTAGTTT
GCAGTTTTAAAATTATGTTTTAAAATGGACTATCATATGCTTACCGTAACTTGAAAGTATTTCGATTTCT
TGGCTTTATATATCTTGTGGAAAGGACGAAACACCGTGAACAGAAATGTTGACCTGGTTTTAGAGCTAGA
AATAGCAAGTTAAAATAAGGCTAGTCCGTTATCAACTTGAAAAAGTGGCACCGAGTCGGTGCTTTTTTAA
GCTTGGCGTAACTAGATCTTGAGACAAATGGCAGTATTCATCCACAATTTTAAAAGAAAAGGGGGGATTG
GGGGGTACAGTGCAGGGGAAAGAATAGTAGACATAATAGCAACAGACATACAAACTAAAGAATTACAAAA
ACAAATTACAAAAATTCAAAATTTTCGGGTTTATTACAGGGACAGCAGAGATCCACTTTGGCGCCGGCTC
GAGGGGG
