>Addgene plasmid #76450 | RYK gRNA (BRDN0001149332) | depositor partial sequence | sequence record 143910 | Target Sequence
TGAACAGAAATGTTGACCTG
