>Addgene plasmid #76450 | RYK gRNA (BRDN0001149332) | addgene partial sequence | sequence record 185861 | hU6-F
TAGAAAGTAATAATTTCTTGGGTAGTTTGCAGTTTTAAAATTATGTTTTAAAATGGACTATCATATGCTT
ACCGTAACTTGAAAGTATTTCGATTTCTTGGCTTTATATATCTTGTGGAAAGGACGAAACACCGTGAACA
GAAATGTTGACCTGGTTTTAGAGCTAGAAATAGCAAGTTAAAATAAGGCTAGTCCGTTATCAACTTGAAA
AAGTGGCACCGAGTCGGTGCTTTTTTAAGCTTGGCGTAACTAGATCTTGAGACAAATGGCAGTATTCATC
CACAATTTTAAAAGAAAAGGGGGGATTGGGGGGTACAGTGCAGGGGAAAGAATAGTAGACATAATAGCAA
CAGACATACAAACTAAAGAATTACAAAAACAAATTACAAAAATTCAAAATTTTCGGGTTTATTACAGGGA
CAGCAGAGATCCACTTTGGCGCCGGCTCGAGGGGGCCCGGGTGCAAAGATGGATAAAGTTTTAAACAGAG
AGGAATCTTTGCAGCTAATGGACCTTCTAGGTCTTGAAAGGAGTGGGAATTGGCTCCGGTGCCCGTCAGT
GGGCAGAGCG
